Addgene plasmid #27955: pUT1750-HQ858873
Depositing lab: John Gray & Erich Grotewold. Depositing organization: University of Toledo. Publication: GRASSIUS: a platform for comparative regulatory genomics across the grasses. Yilmaz A, Nishiyama MY Jr, Fuentes BG, Souza GM, Janies D, Gray J, Grotewold E. Plant Physiol. 2009 Jan;149(1):171-80. doi: 10.1104/pp.108.128579. Epub 2008 Nov 5. PubMed 18987217.
Backbone
  Vector backbone: pENTR/SD
  Backbone manufacturer: Invitrogen
  Backbone size w/o insert (bp): 2601
  Vector type: Entry vector
Growth in bacteria
  Bacterial resistance: Kanamycin, 50 μg/mL
  Growth temperature: 37°C
  Growth strain: DH5alpha
  Growth instructions: E. coli Top10 (Invitrogen)
  Copy number: Low Copy
Gene/Insert
  Gene/Insert name: WRKY transcription factor encoded by Os01g0714800 LOC_Os01g51690
  Species: Oryza sativa (rice)
  Insert size (bp): 735
  GenBank ID: HQ858873
  Cloning method: Restriction Enzyme
  Sequencing primers: 5′ M13 For; 3′ M13 Rev
Terms and licenses: Academic/Nonprofit Terms; Industry Terms: Not Available to Industry
Depositor comments: This CDS was amplified using PCR from a full length cDNA template from the OSIIEa, OSIIEb, and OSJNEa thru OSJNEf full length cDNA libraries generated by the Guoliang Wang lab at Ohio State University. The PCR product omitted the stop codon. The PCR product was cloned into a Gateway pENTR/SD entry vector. Further information on this gene may be obtained at www.grassius.org using the Genbank number. (The second half of the plasmid name is the Genbank Number for the sequence of the insert)
How to cite: pUT1750-HQ858873 was a gift from John Gray & Erich Grotewold (Addgene plasmid # 27955 ; http://n2t.net/addgene:27955 ; RRID:Addgene_27955)
