[The description below was written by a language model from this plasmid's Addgene catalogue record and pLannotate feature annotations shown in this document.]
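Description:
pUT1750-HQ858873 is a Gateway entry clone built on the Invitrogen pENTR/SD backbone, carrying the coding sequence of a rice (Oryza sativa) WRKY transcription factor encoded by locus Os01g0714800 / LOC_Os01g51690. The 735 bp insert was PCR-amplified from a full-length cDNA library template and cloned without its stop codon, so the open reading frame can be read through into C-terminal tags or fusion partners supplied by a destination vector. In the 3,336 nt depositor sequence the insert lies between attL1 and attL2, the recombination sites used in the LR Clonase reaction to transfer the ORF into attR-containing destination vectors. The automated annotation labels part of the insert as a fragment resembling Arabidopsis WRKY43. This reflects homology across the conserved WRKY DNA-binding domain, which recognises W-box elements, and not the presence of an Arabidopsis gene.

Just downstream of attL1 sits the bacteriophage T7 gene 10 ribosome binding site characteristic of the SD version of the backbone, which supports translation initiation in bacteria once the cassette is moved behind a prokaryotic promoter. The entry clone has no promoter positioned to express the insert; the only one annotated is a T7 promoter outside attL2 on the opposite strand. rrnB T1 and T2 terminators upstream of the cassette limit read-through transcription from the backbone. The plasmid is maintained in E. coli through a ColE1/pUC-type origin and selected with kanamycin via the aph(3')-Ia gene. The catalogue lists it as low copy, whereas the annotated origin is of the high-copy type. Short lacI and lacZα fragments are backbone remnants. The clone belongs to a grass transcription factor ORF collection associated with the GRASSIUS comparative regulatory genomics resource, and it serves as a source for generating expression constructs.
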