Features (pLannotate 1.2.2; 11 found; start..end, strand, type, name):
      1..100     +  protein_bind   attL1: mutant version of attL; recombination site for the Gateway® LR reaction LR Clonase™
    112..132     +  RBS            RBS: efficient ribosome binding site from bacteriophage T7 gene 10 (Olins and Rangwala, 1989)
    559..795     +  CDS            WRKY43 (fragment): WRK43_ARATH - Experimental evidence at protein level: Swiss-Prot protein existence level 1. Transcription factor. Interacts specifically with the W box (5'-(T)TGAC[CT]-3'), a frequently occurring elicitor-responsive cis- acting element (By similarity). From Arabidopsis thaliana (Mouse-ear cress).
    893..992     -  protein_bind   attL2: mutant version of attL; recombination site for the Gateway® LR reaction LR Clonase™
   1010..1028    -  promoter       T7 promoter: promoter for bacteriophage T7 RNA polymerase
   1162..1971    +  CDS            KanR: aminoglycoside phosphotransferase; aph(3')-Ia; confers resistance to kanamycin in bacteria or G418 (Geneticin®) in eukaryotes
   2118..2706    +  rep_origin     ori: high-copy-number ColE1/pMB1/pBR322/pUC origin of replication
   2889..2981    +  CDS            lacI (fragment): lac repressor; lacI; The lac repressor binds to the lac operator to inhibit transcription in E. coli. This inhibition can be relieved by adding lactose or isopropyl-β-D-thiogalactopyranoside (IPTG).
   3036..3063    -  terminator     rrnB T2 terminator: transcription terminator T2 from the E. coli rrnB gene
   3195..3238    +  terminator     rrnB T1 terminator: Escherichia coli rrnB; transcription terminator T1 from the E. coli rrnB gene
   3285..3321    -  CDS            lacZα (fragment): LacZα fragment of β-galactosidase; lacZ fragment
>Addgene plasmid #27955 | pUT1750-HQ858873 | depositor full sequence | sequence record 13229 | Author sequence
CAAATAATGATTTTATTTTGACTGATAGTGACCTGTTCGTTGCAACAAATTGATGAGCAATGCTTTTTTA
TAATGCCAACTTTGTACAAAAAAGCAGGCTCCGCGGCCGCCTTGTTTAACTTTAAGAAGGAGCCCTTCAC
CATGTACATGGCGGCGGCGGCTGCGGGAGCAAGCACACCCTTCAATTTTTGCCGCCACGGCTCGCACGCC
GAGTACGACGCCGTCTTCAGCGGCAGCTGGATGGCGCGCCGCCCCTCCGCGGCGCCGCACGGTGGCGGCG
CCTCCGGCTCCGGCTCCGGCAGCGGCTACGGCGCCGCCTCGTACGTTGCTCCCACCTTCGGCGCGGCGTT
TAGGCAGCAGCATCTCGACCTCCTCGACTACCTGTCCGACGATCAGGGCGTTCCGGCGCCACCACCAGCG
GCTGTGCCCAGCGCGTCGTACGTGACGCCGGCGCCGGCGATGGCCCCCGCTGAACCGGTCGTGCCGGATG
CTGTTGCCGCCGCCGGCGGCTATCCGAGGAGCGTGGCTGCGGCGGCGGCGGCCGTGGCCGGCGAGGGAAG
AGATCGGACGACGACGGACAAGATCGCATTCCGGACGAGGTCGGACGATGAGATACTCGACGACGGGTAT
AAGTGGAGGAAGTACGGGAAAAAGTCCGTTAAGAACAGCCCTAATCCGAGGAACTACTACCGGTGCTCGA
CGGAGGGGTGCAACGTGAAGAAGAGGGTGGAGAGAGACAAGAACGACCCGCGGTACGTGGTGACGATGTA
CGAGGGGATCCACAACCACGTGTGCCCCGGCACTGTCTACTACGCCGCGCAGGACGCCGCCTCCGGCCGC
TTTTTCGTCGCCGGGATCAGTCACCCAGACCTTAATAAGGGTGGGCGCGCCGACCCAGCTTTCTTGTACA
AAGTTGGCATTATAAGAAAGCATTGCTTATCAATTTGTTGCAACGAACAGGTCACTATCAGTCAAAATAA
AATCATTATTTGCCATCCAGCTGATATCCCCTATAGTGAGTCGTATTACATGGTCATAGCTGTTTCCTGG
CAGCTCTGGCCCGTGTCTCAAAATCTCTGATGTTACATTGCACAAGATAAAAATATATCATCATGAACAA
TAAAACTGTCTGCTTACATAAACAGTAATACAAGGGGTGTTATGAGCCATATTCAACGGGAAACGTCGAG
GCCGCGATTAAATTCCAACATGGATGCTGATTTATATGGGTATAAATGGGCTCGCGATAATGTCGGGCAA
TCAGGTGCGACAATCTATCGCTTGTATGGGAAGCCCGATGCGCCAGAGTTGTTTCTGAAACATGGCAAAG
GTAGCGTTGCCAATGATGTTACAGATGAGATGGTCAGACTAAACTGGCTGACGGAATTTATGCCTCTTCC
GACCATCAAGCATTTTATCCGTACTCCTGATGATGCATGGTTACTCACCACTGCGATCCCCGGAAAAACA
GCATTCCAGGTATTAGAAGAATATCCTGATTCAGGTGAAAATATTGTTGATGCGCTGGCAGTGTTCCTGC
GCCGGTTGCATTCGATTCCTGTTTGTAATTGTCCTTTTAACAGCGATCGCGTATTTCGTCTCGCTCAGGC
GCAATCACGAATGAATAACGGTTTGGTTGATGCGAGTGATTTTGATGACGAGCGTAATGGCTGGCCTGTT
GAACAAGTCTGGAAAGAAATGCATAAACTTTTGCCATTCTCACCGGATTCAGTCGTCACTCATGGTGATT
TCTCACTTGATAACCTTATTTTTGACGAGGGGAAATTAATAGGTTGTATTGATGTTGGACGAGTCGGAAT
CGCAGACCGATACCAGGATCTTGCCATCCTATGGAACTGCCTCGGTGAGTTTTCTCCTTCATTACAGAAA
CGGCTTTTTCAAAAATATGGTATTGATAATCCTGATATGAATAAATTGCAGTTTCATTTGATGCTCGATG
AGTTTTTCTAATCAGAATTGGTTAATTGGTTGTAACACTGGCAGAGCATTACGCTGACTTGACGGGACGG
CGCAAGCTCATGACCAAAATCCCTTAACGTGAGTTACGCGTCGTTCCACTGAGCGTCAGACCCCGTAGAA
AAGATCAAAGGATCTTCTTGAGATCCTTTTTTTCTGCGCGTAATCTGCTGCTTGCAAACAAAAAAACCAC
CGCTACCAGCGGTGGTTTGTTTGCCGGATCAAGAGCTACCAACTCTTTTTCCGAAGGTAACTGGCTTCAG
CAGAGCGCAGATACCAAATACTGTCCTTCTAGTGTAGCCGTAGTTAGGCCACCACTTCAAGAACTCTGTA
GCACCGCCTACATACCTCGCTCTGCTAATCCTGTTACCAGTGGCTGCTGCCAGTGGCGATAAGTCGTGTC
TTACCGGGTTGGACTCAAGACGATAGTTACCGGATAAGGCGCAGCGGTCGGGCTGAACGGGGGGTTCGTG
CACACAGCCCAGCTTGGAGCGAACGACCTACACCGAACTGAGATACCTACAGCGTGAGCATTGAGAAAGC
GCCACGCTTCCCGAAGGGAGAAAGGCGGACAGGTATCCGGTAAGCGGCAGGGTCGGAACAGGAGAGCGCA
CGAGGGAGCTTCCAGGGGGAAACGCCTGGTATCTTTATAGTCCTGTCGGGTTTCGCCACCTCTGACTTGA
GCGTCGATTTTTGTGATGCTCGTCAGGGGGGCGGAGCCTATGGAAAAACGCCAGCAACGCGGCCTTTTTA
CGGTTCCTGGCCTTTTGCTGGCCTTTTGCTCACATGTTCTTTCCTGCGTTATCCCCTGATTCTGTGGATA
ACCGTATTACCGCCTTTGAGTGAGCTGATACCGCTCGCCGCAGCCGAACGACCGAGCGCAGCGAGTCAGT
GAGCGAGGAAGCGGAAGAGCGCCCAATACGCAAACCGCCTCTCCCCGCGCGTTGGCCGATTCATTAATGC
AGCTGGCACGACAGGTTTCCCGACTGGAAAGCGGGCAGTGAGCGCAACGCAATTAATACGCGTACCGCTA
GCCAGGAAGAGTTTGTAGAAACGCAAAAAGGCCATCCGTCAGGATGGCCTTCTGCTTAGTTTGATGCCTG
GCAGTTTATGGCGGGCGTCCTGCCCGCCACCCTCCGGGCCGTTGCTTCACAACGTTCAAATCCGCTCCCG
GCGGATTTGTCCTACTCAGGAGAGCGTTCACCGACAAACAACAGATAAAACGAAAGGCCCAGTCTTCCGA
CTGAGCCTTTCGTTTTATTTGATGCCTGGCAGTTCCCTACTCTCGCGTTAACGCTAGCATGGATGTTTTC
CCAGTCACGACGTTGTAAAACGACGGCCAGTCTTAAGCTCGGGCCC
