>Addgene plasmid #27955 | pUT1750-HQ858873 | addgene partial sequence | sequence record 34246 | 27955 with M13pUC-fwd
TGATTTTATTTTGACTGATAGTGACCTGTTCGTTGCAACAAATTGATGAGCAATGCTTTTTTATAATGCC
AACTTTGTACAAAAAAGCAGGCTCCGCGGCCGCCTTGTTTAACTTTAAGAAGGAGCCCTTCACCATGTAC
ATGGCGGCGGCGGCTGCGGGAGCAAGCACACCCTTCAATTTTTGCCGCCACGGCTCGCACGCCGAGTACG
ACGCCGTCTTCAGCGGCAGCTGGATGGCGCGCCGCCCCTCCGCGGCGCCGCACGGTGGCGGCGCCTCCGG
CTCCGGCTCCGGCAGCGGCTACGGCGCCGCCTCGTACGTTGCTCCCACCTTCGGCGCGGCGTTTAGGCAG
CAGCATCTCGACCTCCTCGACTACCTGTCCGACGATCAGGGCGTTCCGGCGCCACCACCAGCGGCTGTGC
CCAGCGCGTCGTACGTGACGCCGGCGCCGGCGATGGCCCCCGCTGAACCGGTCGTGCCGGATGCTGTTGC
CGCCGCCGGCGGCTATCCGAGGAGCGTGGCTGCGGCGGCGGCGGCCGTGGCCGGCGAGGGAAGAGATCGG
ACGACGACGGACAAGATCGCATTCCGGACGAGGTCGGACGATGAGATACTCGACGACGGGTATAAGTGGA
